>Addgene plasmid #8664 | p4459 FLAG-hPLIC-1 NTF | addgene partial sequence | sequence record 17145 | CMV-F 5'-CGCAAATGGGCGGTAGGCGTG-3'
GCATGCTCGTTTAGGGACCGCCATTCTGCCTGGGGACGTCGGAGCAAGCTTGATTTAGGTGACACTATAG
AATACAAGCTACTTGTTCTTTTTGCAGGATCCGCCACCATGGACTACAAGGACGACGATGACAAAGATCC
CCCCCCAAGCTTCATGGCCGAGAGTGGTGAAAGCGGCGGTCCTCCGGGCTCCCAGGATAGCGCCGCCGGA
GCCGAAGGTGCTGGCGCCCCCGCGGCCGCTGCCTCCGCGGAGCCCAAAATCATGAAAGTCACCGTGAAGA
CCCCGAAGGAAAAGGAGGAATTCGCCGTGCCCGAGAATAGCTCCGTCCAGCAGTTTAAGGAAGAAATCTC
TAAACGTTTTAAATCACATACTGACCAACTTGTGTTGATATTTGCTGGAAAAATTTTGAAAGATCAAGAT
ACCTTGAGTCAGCATGGAATTCATGATGGACTTACTGTTCACCTTGTCATTAAAACACAAAACAGGCCTT
GTTACAGATTCAGCAGGGTTTACAGACATTAGCAACGGAAGCCCCGGGCCTCATCCCAGGGTTTACTCCT
GGCTTGGGGGCATTAGGAAGCACTGGAGGCTCTTCGGGAACTAATGGATCTAACGCCACACCTAGTGAAA
ACACAAGTCCCACAGCAGGAACCACTGAACCTGGACATCAGCAGTTTATTCAGCAGATGCTGCAGGCTCT
TGCTGGAGTAAATCCTCAGCTACAGAATCCAGAAGTCAGATGACTCGAGCCTCTAGAACTATAGTGAGTC
GTATTACGTAGATCCAGACATGATAAGATA
