[The description below was written by a language model from this plasmid's Addgene catalogue record.]
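Description:
p4459 FLAG-hPLIC-1 NTF is a mammalian expression plasmid built on the pCS2+ backbone (about 4.1 kb without insert). It is propagated in E. coli as a high-copy plasmid under ampicillin selection. pCS2+ is a general-purpose expression vector that normally drives inserts from a CMV-derived promoter, which fits with the CMV forward primer listed for sequencing. The record itself does not list the promoter, polyadenylation signal or other backbone elements, and no feature table is provided.

The insert is a truncated form of human hPLIC-1 (UBQLN1, ubiquilin-1), cloned between BamHI and XhoI sites that both remain intact. It encodes the N-terminal fragment, amino acids 1–112, followed by a short ten-residue non-native peptide at the C-terminus. The record does not explain where this extra peptide comes from. A FLAG epitope at the N-terminus allows detection and immunoprecipitation with anti-FLAG antibodies. In ubiquilin family proteins the N-terminal region contains the ubiquitin-like domain, so this fragment probably isolates that part of the protein from the central and C-terminal regions.

The plasmid comes from work proposing that the hPLIC proteins link the ubiquitination machinery to the proteasome. It is suited to transient expression of the tagged N-terminal fragment in mammalian cells, for example in domain-mapping, interaction or localisation experiments alongside full-length or other truncated hPLIC-1 constructs. The depositor refers users to the author's map for further construct details.
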