Addgene plasmid #8664: p4459 FLAG-hPLIC-1 NTF
Depositing lab: Peter Howley. Depositing organization: Harvard Medical School. Publication: The hPLIC proteins may provide a link between the ubiquitination machinery and the proteasome. Kleijnen MF, Shih AH, Zhou P, Kumar S, Soccio RE, Kedersha NL, Gill G, Howley PM. Mol Cell 2000 Aug;6(2):409-19. 10.1016/S1097-2765(00)00040-X PubMed 10983987.
Backbone
  Vector backbone: pCS2+
  Backbone size w/o insert (bp): 4095
  Vector type: Mammalian Expression
Growth in bacteria
  Bacterial resistance: Ampicillin, 100 μg/mL
  Growth temperature: 37°C
  Growth strain: DH5alpha
  Copy number: High Copy
Gene/Insert
  Gene/Insert name: hPLIC-1 (alt name: PLIC-1)
  Species: H. sapiens (human)
  Mutation: N-terminal fragment: amino acids 1-112 of hPLIC-1 fused to peptide CYRFSRVYRH
  Entrez Gene: UBQLN1 (a.k.a. DA41, DSK2, PLIC-1, UBQN, XDRP1)
  Tag / fusion protein: FLAG (N terminal on insert)
  Cloning method: Restriction Enzyme; 5′ cloning site BamHI (not destroyed); 3′ cloning site XhoI (not destroyed)
  Sequencing primers: 5′ CMV-F
Terms and licenses: Academic/Nonprofit Terms; Industry Terms: Not Available to Industry
Depositor comments: See author's map.
How to cite: p4459 FLAG-hPLIC-1 NTF was a gift from Peter Howley (Addgene plasmid # 8664 ; http://n2t.net/addgene:8664 ; RRID:Addgene_8664)
